Addgene plasmid #45174: pSAM
Purpose: (Empty Backbone)
Depositing lab: Jumi Shin. Depositing organization: University of Toronto. Publication: Boundaries of the origin of replication: creation of a pET-28a-derived vector with p15A copy control allowing compatible coexistence with pET vectors. Sathiamoorthy S, Shin JA. PLoS One. 2012;7(10):e47259. doi: 10.1371/journal.pone.0047259. Epub 2012 Oct 22. PubMed 23110063.
Backbone
  Vector backbone: pET-28a(+)
  Backbone manufacturer: Novagen
  Backbone size (bp): 5739
  Modifications to backbone: The original pBR322 Origin of Replication from pET-28a(+) was replaced with the p15A Origin of Replication.
  Vector type: Bacterial Expression
  Promoter: T7
  Tag / fusion protein: 6xHis/Thrombin/T7 (N terminal on backbone); 6xHis (C terminal on backbone)
Growth in bacteria
  Bacterial resistance: Kanamycin, 50 μg/mL
  Growth temperature: 37°C
  Growth strain: DH5alpha
  Copy number: Low Copy
Gene/Insert
  Cloning method: Ligation Independent Cloning
  Sequencing primers: 5′ 5' - TAA TAC GAC TCA CTA TAG GG - 3'; 3′ 5' - GCT AGT TAT TGC TCA GCG G - 3'
Terms and licenses: Academic/Nonprofit Terms; Industry Terms: Not Available to Industry
Depositor comments: In Sathiamoorthy et al, there is an error in the title of one of the supplementary figures. Figure S3 should read "Construction of pSAMRNAI" and in the figure the final constructed vector is "pSAMRNAI".
How to cite: pSAM was a gift from Jumi Shin (Addgene plasmid # 45174 ; http://n2t.net/addgene:45174 ; RRID:Addgene_45174)
