[The description below was written by a language model from this plasmid's Addgene catalogue record.]
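Description:
pSAM is an empty bacterial expression backbone derived from pET-28a(+), in which the original pBR322 origin of replication has been replaced with the p15A origin. The recorded backbone size is 5739 bp. The swap places the plasmid in a different incompatibility group from standard pET vectors, so pSAM can be stably maintained in the same E. coli cell alongside a pBR322-origin pET plasmid. It is propagated at low copy number under p15A copy control and is selected with kanamycin. This also lets it be paired with a pET vector that carries a different resistance marker.

The expression architecture is that of the parent vector. A T7 promoter drives transcription of whatever coding sequence is cloned in, which in general requires a host that supplies T7 RNA polymerase. The backbone provides an N-terminal 6xHis tag followed by a thrombin cleavage site and a T7 epitope tag, plus an optional C-terminal 6xHis tag. These allow affinity purification and detection of the product, and the thrombin site allows the N-terminal His tag to be removed.

No insert is present, and the record lists ligation-independent cloning as the cloning method. No feature table was supplied, so other elements expected from pET-28a(+), such as the lac operator, lacI, T7 terminator or f1 origin, cannot be confirmed from the record. The construct is intended for co-expressing two proteins from compatible T7-driven plasmids in one bacterial host, for example to produce protein complexes or interacting partners.
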