>Addgene plasmid #45174 | pSAM | depositor partial sequence | sequence record 62842 | Full sequence of the p15A origin of replication (ori) in pSAM.
CAAAGGATCTTCTTGAGATCCTGGCTTCTGTTTCTATCAGCTGTCCCTCCTGTTCAGCTACTGACGGGGT
GGTGCGTAACGGCAAAAGCACCGCCGGACATCAGCGCTAGCGGAGTGTATACTGGCTTACTATGTTGGCA
CTGATGAGGGTGTCAGTGAAGTGCTTCATGTGGCAGGAGAAAAAAGGCTGCACCGGTGCGTCAGCAGAAT
ATGTGATACAGGATATATTCCGCTTCCTCGCTCACTGACTCGCTACGCTCGGTCGTTCGACTGCGGCGAG
CGGAAATGGCTTACGAACGGGGCGGAGATTTCCTGGAAGATGCCAGGAAGATACTTAACAGGGAAGTGAG
AGGGCCGCGGCAAAGCCGTTTTTCCATAGGCTCCGCCCCCCTGACAAGCATCACGAAATCTGACGCTCAA
ATCAGTGGTGGCGAAACCCGACAGGACTATAAAGATACCAGGCGTTTCCCCTGGCGGCTCCCTCGTGCGC
TCTCCTGTTCCTGCCTTTCGGTTTACCGGTGTCATTCCGCTGTTATGGCCGCGTTTGTCTCATTCCACGC
CTGACACTCAGTTCCGGGTAGGCAGTTCGCTCCAAGCTGGACTGTATGCACGAACCCCCCGTTCAGTCCG
ACCGCTGCGCCTTATCCGGTAACTATCGTCTTGAGTCCAACCCGGAAAGACATGCAAAAGCACCACTGGC
AGCAGCCACTGGTAATTGATTTAGAGGAGTTAGTCTTGAAGTCATGCGCCGGTTAAGGCTAAACTGAAAG
GACAAGTTTTGGTGACTGCGCTCCTCCAAGCCAGTTACCTCGGTTCAAAGAGTTGGTAGCTCAGAGAACC
TTCGAAAAACCGCCCTGCAAGGCGGTTTTTTCGTTTTCAGAGCAAGAGATTACGCGCAGACCAAAACGAT
CTCAAGAAGATCATCTTATTAATCAGATAAAATATTTCTAGATTTCAGTGCAATTTATCTCTTCAAATGT
AGCACCTGAAGTCAGCCCCATACGATATAAGTTGTAATTCTCATGTTAGTCATGCCCCGCGAAACGAGAG
AGGATGCTCACG
