>Addgene plasmid #45174 | pSAM | addgene partial sequence | sequence record 64444 | Kan-R 5'-ATCGCGAGCCCATTTATACC-3'
ATCGCGGCCTAGAGCAAGACGTTTCCCGTTGAATATGGCTCATAACACCCCTTGTATTACTGTTTATGTA
AGCAGACAGTTTTATTGTTCATGACCAAAATCCCTTAACGTGAGTTTTCGTTCCACTGAGCGTCAGACCC
CGTAGAAAAGATCAAAGGATCTTCTTGAGATCCTGGCTTCTGTTTCTATCAGCTGTCCCTCCTGTTCAGC
TACTGACGGGGTGGTGCGTAACGGCAAAAGCACCGCCGGACATCAGCGCTAGCGGAGTGTATACTGGCTT
ACTATGTTGGCACTGATGAGGGTGTCAGTGAAGTGCTTCATGTGGCAGGAGAAAAAAGGCTGCACCGGTG
CGTCAGCAGAATATGTGATACAGGATATATTCCGCTTCCTCGCTCACTGACTCGCTACGCTCGGTCGTTC
GACTGCGGCGAGCGGAAATGGCTTACGAACGGGGCGGAGATTTCCTGGAAGATGCCAGGAAGATACTTAA
CAGGGAAGTGAGAGGGCCGCGGCAAAGCCGTTTTTCCATAGGCTCCGCCCCCCTGACAAGCATCACGAAA
TCTGACGCTCAAATCAGTGGTGGCGAAACCCGACAGGACTATAAAGATACCAGGCGTTTCCCCCTGGCGG
CTCCCTCGTGCGCTCTCCTGTTCCTGCCTTTCGGTTTACCGGTGTCATTCCGCTGTTATGGCCGCGTTTG
TCTCATTCCACGCCTGACACTCAGTTCCGGGTAGGCAGTTCGCTCCAAGCTGGACTGTATGCACGAACCC
CCCGTTCAGTCCGACCGCTGCGCCTTATCCGGTAACTATCGTCTTGAGTCCAACCCGGAAAGACATGCAA
AAGCACCACTGGCAGCAGCCACTGGTAATTGATTTTAGAGGAGTTAGTCTTGAAGTCATGCGCCGGTTAA
GGCTA
