>Addgene plasmid #45174 | pSAM | addgene partial sequence | sequence record 64445 | T7term 5'-GCTAGTTATTGCTCAGCGG-3'
GTTAGCAGCCGGAATCTCAGTGGTGGTGGTGGTGGTGCTCGAGTGCGGCCGCAAGCTTGTCGACGGAGCT
CGAATTCGGATCCGCGACCCATTTGCTGTCCACCAGTCATGCTAGCCATATGGCTGCCGCGCGGCACCAG
GCCGCTGCTGTGATGATGATGATGATGGCTGCTGCCCATGGTATATCTCCTTCTTAAAGTTAAACAAAAT
TATTTCTAGAGGGGAATTGTTATCCGCTCACAATTCCCCTATAGTGAGTCGTATTAATTTCGCGGGATCG
AGATCTCGATCCTCTACGCCGGACGCATCGTGGCCGGCATCACCGGCGCCACAGGTGCGGTTGCTGGCGC
CTATATCGCCGACATCACCGATGGGGAAGATCGGGCTCGCCACTTCGGGCTCATGAGCGCTTGTTTCGGC
GTGGGTATGGTGGCAGGCCCCGTGGCCGGGGGACTGTTGGGCGCCATCTCCTTGCATGCACCATTCCTTG
CGGCGGCGGTGCTCAACGGCCTCAACCTACTACTGGGCTGCTTCCTAATGCAGGAGTCGCATAAGGGAGA
GCGTCGAGATCCCGGACACCATCGAATGGCGCAAAACCTTTCGCGGTATGGCATGATAGCGCCCGGAAGA
GAGTCAATTCAGGGTGGTGAATGTGAAACCAGTAACGTTATACGATGTCGCAGAGTATGCCGGTGTCTCT
TATCAGACCGTTTCCCGCGTGGTGAACCAGGCCAGCCACGTTTCTGCGAAAACGCGGGAAAAAGTGGAAG
CGGCGATGGCGGAGCTGAATTACATTCCCAACCGCGTGGCACAACAACTGGCGGGCAAACAGTCGTTGCT
GATTGGCGTTGCCACCTCAGTCTGGCCTGC
