>Addgene plasmid #45174 | pSAM | addgene partial sequence | sequence record 66149 | p15A-F 5'-gattacgcgcagaccaaaac-3'
TCTATTATCAGATAAATATTTCTAGATTTCAGTGCAATTTATCTCTTCAAATGTAGCACCTGAAGTCAGC
CCCATACGATATAAGTTGTAATTCTCATGTTAGTCATGCCCCGCGAAACGAGAGAGGATGCTCACGATAC
GGGTTACTGATGATGAACATGCCCGGTTACTGGAACGTTGTGAGGGTAAACAACTGGCGGTATGGATGCG
GCGGGACCAGAGAAAAATCACTCAGGGTCAATGCCAGCGCTTCGTTAATACAGATGTAGGTGTTCCACAG
GGTAGCCAGCAGCATCCTGCGATGCAGATCCGGAACATAATGGTGCAGGGCGCTGACTTCCGCGTTTCCA
GACTTTACGAAACACGGAAACCGAAGACCATTCATGTTGTTGCTCAGGTCGCAGACGTTTTGCAGCAGCA
GTCGCTTCACGTTCGCTCGCGTATCGGTGATTCATTCTGCTAACCAGTAAGGCAACCCCGCCAGCCTAGC
CGGGTCCTCAACGACAGGAGCACGATCATGCGCACCCGTGGGGCCGCCATGCCGGCGATAATGGCCTGCT
TCTCGCCGAAACGTTTGGTGGCGGGACCAGTGACGAAGGCTTGAGCGAGGGCGTGCAAGATTCCGAATAC
CGCAAGCGACAGGCCGATCATCGTCGCGCTCCAGCGAAAGCGGTCCTCGCCGAAAATGACCCAGAGCGCT
GCCGGCACCTGTCCTACGAGTTGCATGATAAAGAAGACAGTCATAAGTGCGGCGACGATAGTCATGCCCC
GCGCCCACCGGAAGGAGCTGACTGGGTTGAAGGCTCTCAAGGGCATCGGTCGAGATCCCGGTGCCTAATG
AGTGAGCTAACTTACATTAATTGCGTTGCGCTCACTGCCCGCTTTCCAGTCGGGAAACCTGTCGTG
